Addgene plasmid #31707: pMXs-B3
Depositing lab: Duanqing Pei. Depositing organization: Chinese Academy of Science. Publication: MicroRNA cluster 302-367 enhances somatic cell reprogramming by accelerating a mesenchymal-to-epithelial transition. Liao B, Bao X, Liu L, Feng S, Zovoilis A, Liu W, Xue Y, Cai J, Guo X, Qin B, Zhang R, Wu J, Lai L, Teng M, Niu L, Zhang B, Esteban MA, Pei D. J Biol Chem. 2011 May 13. 286(19):17359-64. 10.1074/jbc.C111.235960 PubMed 21454525.
Backbone
  Vector backbone: pMXs
  Backbone size w/o insert (bp): 4600
  Vector type: Mammalian Expression, Retroviral
Growth in bacteria
  Bacterial resistance: Ampicillin, 100 μg/mL
  Growth temperature: 37°C
  Growth strain: DH5alpha
  Copy number: High Copy
Gene/Insert
  Gene/Insert name: miR-20b
  Species: M. musculus (mouse)
  Insert size (bp): 300
  Entrez Gene: Mir20b (a.k.a. Mirn20b, mir-20b, mmu-mir-20b)
  Cloning method: Restriction Enzyme; 5′ cloning site HindIII (not destroyed); 3′ cloning site EcoRI (not destroyed)
  Sequencing primers: 5′ gacggcatcgcagcttggat
Terms and licenses: Academic/Nonprofit Terms; Industry Terms: Not Available to Industry
How to cite: pMXs-B3 was a gift from Duanqing Pei (Addgene plasmid # 31707 ; http://n2t.net/addgene:31707 ; RRID:Addgene_31707)
