[The description below was written by a language model from this plasmid's Addgene catalogue record.]
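Description:
pMXs-B3 is a retroviral mammalian expression plasmid built on the pMXs backbone (about 4.6 kb without insert), a Moloney murine leukemia virus-derived vector family in which the cargo sits between long terminal repeats alongside a packaging signal. In vectors of this type, the 5′ LTR generally drives transcription of both the packageable viral genome and the inserted sequence, so the plasmid is transfected into a packaging cell line to produce replication-defective virus that then integrates stably into dividing target cells. The record does not list individual features, so the promoter, origin of replication and any mammalian selection marker are not explicitly stated. In bacteria the plasmid is maintained at high copy number under ampicillin selection.

The insert is a roughly 300 bp mouse fragment encoding miR-20b (Mir20b), cloned by restriction digestion between HindIII and EcoRI sites, both of which remain intact and could be used to excise or replace the fragment. An insert of this size is consistent with the microRNA hairpin plus flanking genomic sequence, which would allow the transcript to be processed by the endogenous microRNA machinery into mature miR-20b, although the record does not describe the exact boundaries. No tags or reporters are recorded.

The associated publication concerns how microRNAs, in particular the 302-367 cluster, enhance somatic cell reprogramming by accelerating a mesenchymal-to-epithelial transition. This suggests that pMXs-B3 served to overexpress miR-20b by retroviral transduction in that context, probably as one of a panel of candidate microRNAs tested alongside reprogramming factors, though the record does not state its specific role.
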