>Addgene plasmid #31707 | pMXs-B3 | addgene partial sequence | sequence record 45189 | pMX-S1811 5'-GACGGCATCGCAGCTTGGATACAC-3'
CATCCTCTAGACTGCCGGATCTAGCTAGTTAATTAAGGATCCGTTAACAAGCTTTACTTCTTACCTTGCA
TTTGAAAAGCATATCTTGAGAAATGATTTGAACGGCACAAGTTTCAAAGGCTCTTTCAGTGTTTCGCCGA
GAAACAGATGGCGGAGACTGTAGTATACAGTTGTGTAGAAGAACAAGCTCGGATCCTAGTAGTGCCAAAG
TGCTCATAGTGCAGGTAGTTTTTATACCACTCTACTGCAGTGTGAGCACTTCTAGTACTCCTGGATCAAC
CAAGGTCTTGTTGAAGCAACTACAGCGCAAGGACATTGCTACTTACGATTAGTTTTGCAGATTTGCAGTT
CAGCGAATTCGTATACACTAGTGACTACAAGGACGACGATGACAAGTGATAAATAACTTCGTATAATGTA
TGCTATACGAAGTTATTCTAGTATTTAAATGCCCTCGAGCTGACTGCGGCCGCCAGCACAGTGGTCGACG
ATAAAATAAAAGATTTTATTTAGTCTCCAGAAAAAGGGGGGAATGAAAGACCCCACCTGTAGGTTTGGCA
AGCTAGCTTAAGTAACGCCATTTTGCAAGGCATGGAAAAATACATAACTGAGAATAGAGAAGTTCAGATC
AAGGTCAGGAACAGATGGAACAGCTGAATATGGGCCAAACAGGATATCTGTGGTAAGCAGTTCCTGCCCC
GGCTCAGGGCCAAGAACAGATGGAACAGCTGAATATGGGCCAAACAGGATATCTGTGGTAAGCAGTTCCT
GCCCCGGCTCAGGGCCAAGAACAGATGGTCCCCAGATGCGGTCCAGCCCTCAGCAGTTTCTAGAGAAACC
ATCAG
